>Addgene plasmid #102999 | pET22B_SA_PcrA | addgene full sequence | sequence record 199646 | Addgene NGS Result
TAATACGACTCACTATAGGGGAATTGTGAGCGGATAACAATTCCCCTCTAGAAATAATTTTGTTTAACTT
TAAGAAGGAGATATACATATGCATCATCACCATCACCACGGCGGCATGAATGCACTGCTGAATCACATGA
ATACCGAACAGAGCGAAGCAGTTAAAACCACCGAAGGTCCGCTGCTGATTATGGCAGGCGCAGGTAGCGG
TAAAACCCGTGTTCTGACCCATCGTATTGCATATCTGCTGGATGAAAAAGATGTGAGCCCGTATAATGTT
CTGGCAATTACCTTTACCAATAAAGCAGCCCGTGAAATGAAAGAACGTGTTCAGAAACTGGTTGGTGATC
AGGCCGAAGTTATTTGGATGAGCACCTTTCATAGCATGTGTGTTCGTATTCTGCGTCGTGATGCAGATCG
TATTGGTATTGAACGCAACTTTACCATTATTGATCCGACCGATCAGAAAAGCGTTGTTAAAGATGTGCTG
AAAAACGAGAACATCGATAGCAAAAAATTCGAGCCTCGCATGTTTATTGGTGCCATTAGCAATCTGAAAA
ATGAACTGAAAACACCGGCAGATGCACAGAAAGAAGCAACCGATTATCATAGCCAGATGGTTGCCACCGT
TTATAGCGGTTATCAGCGTCAGCTGAGCCGTAATGAAGCACTGGATTTTGATGATCTGATTATGACCACC
ATCAACCTGTTTGAACGTGTGCCGGAAGTTCTGGAATATTATCAGAACAAATTCCAGTATATCCATGTGG
ATGAGTATCAGGATACAAACAAAGCACAGTATACCCTGGTTAAACTGCTGGCAAGCAAATTCAAAAATCT
GTGCGTTGTTGGTGATAGCGATCAGAGCATTTATGGTTGGCGTGGTGCAGATATTCAGAACATTCTGAGC
TTCGAAAAAGATTATCCGGAAGCCAATACCATCTTTCTGGAACAGAATTATCGTAGCACCAAAACCATTC
TGAATGCAGCCAATGAAGTGATCAAAAATAACAGCGAACGTAAACCGAAAGGTCTGTGGACCGCAAATAC
CAATGGTGAAAAAATCCACTATTATGAGGCAATGACCGAACGTGATGAAGCCGAATTTGTTATTCGCGAA
ATCATGAAACATCAGCGCAACGGCAAAAAATACCAGGATATGGCAATTCTGTATCGTACCAATGCACAGA
GCCGTGTGCTGGAAGAAACCTTTATGAAAAGCAATATGCCGTATACCATGGTGGGTGGTCAGAAATTCTA
TGATCGCAAAGAAATCAAAGACCTGCTGAGCTATCTGCGCATTATTGCAAATAGCAACGATGATATTAGC
CTGCAGCGTATTATCAATGTTCCGAAACGTGGTGTTGGTCCGAGCAGCGTTGAAAAAGTTCAGAATTATG
CACTGCAGAACAACATCAGCATGTTTGATGCACTGGGTGAAGCAGATTTCATTGGTCTGAGCAAAAAAGT
TACCCAAGAATGCCTGAACTTCTATGAACTGATTCAGAGCCTGATCAAAGAACAAGAATTCCTGGAAATC
CATGAGATCGTTGATGAAGTGCTGCAGAAAAGTGGTTATCGTGAAATGCTGGAACGTGAAAATACCCTGG
AAAGCCGTAGCCGTCTGGAAAATATTGATGAATTTATGAGCGTGCCGAAAGATTATGAAGAAAATACACC
TCTGGAAGAACAGTCCCTGATTAACTTTCTGACCGATCTGAGCCTGGTTGCAGATATCGATGAAGCGGAT
ACCGAAAATGGTGTTACCCTGATGACCATGCATAGCGCAAAAGGTCTGGAATTTCCGATTGTGTTTATTA
TGGGTATGGAAGAAAGCCTGTTTCCGCATATTCGTGCAATTAAAAGCGAAGATGATCACGAGATGCAAGA
AGAACGTCGTATTTGTTATGTTGCAATTACCCGTGCAGAAGAGGTTCTGTATATCACCCATGCAACCAGC
CGTATGCTGTTTGGTCGTCCGCAGAGTAATATGCCGAGCCGTTTTCTGAAAGAAATTCCGGAAAGCCTGC
TGGAAAATCATAGCAGCGGTAAACGTCAGACCATTCAGCCGAAAGCAAAACCGTTTGCAAAACGTGGTTT
TAGCCAGCGTACCACCAGTACCAAAAAACAGGTTCTGAGCAGCGATTGGAATGTGGGTGATAAAGTGATG
CATAAAGCATGGGGTGAAGGTATGGTTAGCAATGTGAATGAAAAAAACGGCAGCATCGAACTGGACATCA
TCTTTAAAAGCCAGGGTCCGAAACGGCTGCTGGCACAGTTTGCACCGATTGAAAAAAAAGAGGACTAAGG
ATCCGAATTCGAGCTCCGTCGACAAGCTTGCGGCCGCACTCGAGCACCACCACCACCACCACTGAGATCC
GGCTGCTAACAAAGCCCGAAAGGAAGCTGAGTTGGCTGCTGCCACCGCTGAGCAATAACTAGCATAACCC
CTTGGGGCCTCTAAACGGGTCTTGAGGGGTTTTTTGCTGAAAGGAGGAACTATATCCGGATTGGCGAATG
GG
[124 nt withheld, positions 2523-2646]
C
[91 nt withheld, positions 2648-2738]
A
[49 nt withheld, positions 2740-2788]
CCTTTGACGTTGGAGTCCACGTTCTTT
[37 nt withheld, positions 2816-2852]
ACCCTATCTCGGTCTATTCTTTTGATTTATAAGGGATTTTGCCGATTTCGGCCTATTGGTTAAAAAATGA
GCTGATTTAACAAAAATTTAACGCGAATTTTAACAAAATATTAACGCTTACAATTTAGGTGGCACTTTTC
GGGGAAATGTGCGCGGAACCCCTATTTGTTTATTTTTCTAAATACATTCAAATATGTATCCGCTCATGAG
ACAATAACCCTGATAAATGCTTCAATAATATTGAAAAAGGAAGAGTATGAGTATTCAACATTTCCGTGTC
GCCCTTATTCCCTTTTTTGCGGCATTTTGCCTTCCTGTTTTTGCTCACCCAGAAACGCTGGTGAAAGTAA
AAGATGCTGAAGATCAGTTGGGTGCACGAGTGGGTTACATCGAACTGGATCTCAACAGCGGTAAGATCCT
TGAGAGTTTTCGCCCCGAAGAACGTTTTCCAATGATGAGCACTTTTAAAGTTCTGCTATGTGGCGCGGTA
TTATCCCGTATTGACGCCGGGCAAGAGCAACTCGGTCGCCGCATACACTATTCTCAGAATGACTTGGTTG
AGTACTCACCAGTCACAGAAAAGCATCTTACGGATGGCATGACAGTAAGAGAATTATGCAGTGCTGCCAT
AACCATGAGTGATAACACTGCGGCCAACTTACTTCTGACAACGATCGGAGGACCGAAGGAGCTAACCGCT
TTTTTGCACAACATGGGGGATCATGTAACTCGCCTTGATCGTTGGGAACCGGAGCTGAATGAAGCCATAC
CAAACGACGAGCGTGACACCACGATGCCTGCAGCAATGGCAACAACGTTGCGCAAACTATTAACTGGCGA
ACTACTTACTCTAGCTTCCCGGCAACAATTAATAGACTGGATGGAGGCGGATAAAGTTGCAGGACCACTT
CTGCGCTCGGCCCTTCCGGCTGGCTGGTTTATTGCTGATAAATCTGGAGCCGGTGAGCGTGGGTCTCGCG
GTATCATTGCAGCACTGGGGCCAGATGGTAAGCCCTCCCGTATCGTAGTTATCTACACGACGGGGAGTCA
GGCAACTATGGATGAACGAAATAGACAGATCGCTGAGATAGGTGCCTCACTGATTAAGCATTGGTAACTG
TCAGACCAAGTTTACTCATATATACTTTAGATTGATTTAAAACTTCATTTTTAATTTAAAAGGATCTAGG
TGAAGATCCTTTTTGATAATCTCATGACCAAAATCCCTTAACGTGAGTTTTCGTTCCACTGAGCGTCAGA
CCCCGTAGAAAAGATCAAAGGATCTTCTTGAGATCCTTTTTTTCTGCGCGTAATCTGCTGCTTGCAAACA
AAAAAACCACCGCTACCAGCGGTGGTTTGTTTGCCGGATCAAGAGCTACCAACTCTTTTTCCGAAGGTAA
CTGGCTTCAGCAGAGCGCAGATACCAAATACTGTCCTTCTAGTGTAGCCGTAGTTAGGCCACCACTTCAA
GAACTCTGTAGCACCGCCTACATACCTCGCTCTGCTAATCCTGTTACCAGTGGCTGCTGCCAGTGGCGAT
AAGTCGTGTCTTACCGGGTTGGACTCAAGACGATAGTTACCGGATAAGGCGCAGCGGTCGGGCTGAACGG
GGGGTTCGTGCACACAGCCCAGCTTGGAGCGAACGACCTACACCGAACTGAGATACCTACAGCGTGAGCT
ATGAGAAAGCGCCACGCTTCCCGAAGGGAGAAAGGCGGACAGGTATCCGGTAAGCGGCAGGGTCGGAACA
GGAGAGCGCACGAGGGAGCTTCCAGGGGGAAACGCCTGGTATCTTTATAGTCCTGTCGGGTTTCGCCACC
TCTGACTTGAGCGTCGATTTTTGTGATGCTCGTCAGGGGGGCGGAGCCTATGGAAAAACGCCAGCAACGC
GGCCTTTTTACGGTTCCTGGCCTTTTGCTGGCCTTTTGCTCACATGTTCTTTCCTGCGTTATCCCCTGAT
TCTGTGGATAACCGTATTACCGCCTTTGAGTGAGCTGATACCGCTCGCCGCAGCCGAACGACCGAGCGCA
GCGAGTCAGTGAGCGAGGAAGCGGAAGAGCGCCTGATGCGGTATTTTCTCCTTACGCATCTGTGCGGTAT
TTCACACCGCAATGGTGCACTCTCAGTACAATCTGCTCTGATGCCGCATAGTTAAGCCAGTATACACTCC
GCTATCGCTACGTGACTGGGTCATGGCTGCGCCCCGACACCCGCCAACACCCGCTGACGCGCCCTGACGG
GCTTGTCTGCTCCCGGCATCCGCTTACAGACAAGCTGTGACCGTCTCCGGGAGCTGCATGTGTCAGAGGT
TTTCACCGTCATCACCGAAACGCGCGAGGCAGCTGCGGTAAAGCTCATCAGCGTGGTCGTGAAGCGATTC
ACAGATGTCTGCCTGTTCATCCGCGTCCAGCTCGTTGAGTTTCTCCAGAAGCGTTAATGTCTGGCTTCTG
ATAAAGCGGGCCATGTTAAGGGCGGTTTTTTCCTGTTTGGTCACTGATGCCTCCGTGTAAGGGGGATTTC
TGTTCATGGGGGTAATGATACCGATGAAACGAGAGAGGATGCTCACGATACGGGTTACTGATGATGAACA
TGCCCGGTTACTGGAACGTTGTGAGGGTAAACAACTGGCGGTATGGATGCGGCGGGACCAGAGAAAAATC
ACTCAGGGTCAATGCCAGCGCTTCGTTAATACAGATGTAGGTGTTCCACAGGGTAGCCAGCAGCATCCTG
CGATGCAGATCCGGAACATAATGGTGCAGGGCGCTGACTTCCGCGTTTCCAGACTTTACGAAACACGGAA
ACCGAAGACCATTCATGTTGTTGCTCAGGTCGCAGACGTTTTGCAGCAGCAGTCGCTTCACGTTCGCTCG
CGTATCGGTGATTCATTCTGCTAACCAGTAAGGCAACCCCGCCAGCCTAGCCGGGTCCTCAACGACAGGA
GCACGATCATGCGCACCCGTGGGGCCGCCATGCCGGCGATAATGGCCTGCTTCTCGCCGAAACGTTTGGT
GGCGGGACCAGTGACGAAGGCTTGAGCGAGGGCGTGCAAGATTCCGAATACCGCAAGCGACAGGCCGATC
ATCGTCGCGCTCCAGCGAAAGCGGTCCTCGCCGAAAATGACCCAGAGCGCTGCCGGCACCTGTCCTACGA
GTTGCATGATAAAGAAGACAGTCATAAGTGCGGCGACGATAGTCATGCCCCGCGCCCACCGGAAGGAGCT
GACTGGGTTGAAGGCTCTCAAGGGCATCGGTCGAGATCCCGGTGCCTAATGAGTGAGCTAACTTACATTA
ATTGCGTTGCGCTCACTGCCCGCTTTCCAGTCGGGAAACCTGTCGTGCCAGCTGCATTAATGAATCGGCC
AACGCGCGGGGAGAGGCGGTTTGCGTATTGGGCGCCAGGGTGGTTTTTCTTTTCACCAGTGAGACGGGCA
ACAGCTGATTGCCCTTCACCGCCTGGCCCTGAGAGAGTTGCAGCAAGCGGTCCACGCTGGTTTGCCCCAG
CAGGCGAAAATCCTGTTTGATGGTGGTTAACGGCGGGATATAACATGAGCTGTCTTCGGTATCGTCGTAT
CCCACTACCGAGATATCCGCACCAACGCGCAGCCCGGACTCGGTAATGGCGCGCATTGCGCCCAGCGCCA
TCTGATCGTTGGCAACCAGCATCGCAGTGGGAACGATGCCCTCATTCAGCATTTGCATGGTTTGTTGAAA
ACCGGACATGGCACTCCAGTCGCCTTCCCGTTCCGCTATCGGCTGAATTTGATTGCGAGTGAGATATTTA
TGCCAGCCAGCCAGACGCAGACGCGCCGAGACAGAACTTAATGGGCCCGCTAACAGCGCGATTTGCTGGT
GACCCAATGCGACCAGATGCTCCACGCCCAGTCGCGTACCGTCTTCATGGGAGAAAATAATACTGTTGAT
GGGTGTCTGGTCAGAGACATCAAGAAATAACGCCGGAACATTAGTGCAGGCAGCTTCCACAGCAATGGCA
TCCTGGTCATCCAGCGGATAGTTAATGATCAGCCCACTGACGCGTTGCGCGAGAAGATTGTGCACCGCCG
CTTTACAGGCTTCGACGCCGCTTCGTTCTACCATCGACACCACCACGCTGGCACCCAGTTGATCGGCGCG
AGATTTAATCGCCGCGACAATTTGCGACGGCGCGTGCAGGGCCAGACTGGAGGTGGCAACGCCAATCAGC
AACGACTGTTTGCCCGCCAGTTGTTGTGCCACGCGGTTGGGAATGTAATTCAGCTCCGCCATCGCCGCTT
CCACTTTTTCCCGCGTTTTCGCAGAAACGTGGCTGGCCTGGTTCACCACGCGGGAAACGGTCTGATAAGA
GACACCGGCATACTCTGCGACATCGTATAACGTTACTGGTTTCACATTCACCACCCTGAATTGACTCTCT
TCCGGGCGCTATCATGCCATACCGCGAAAGGTTTTGCGCCATTCGATGGTGTCCGGGATCTCGACGCTCT
CCCTTATGCGACTCCTGCATTAGGAAGCAGCCCAGTAGTAGGTTGAGGCCGTTGAGCACCGCCGCCGCAA
GGAATGGTGCATGCAAGGAGATGGCGCCCAACAGTCCCCCGGCCACGGGGCCTGCCACCATACCCACGCC
GAAACAAGCGCTCATGAGCCCGAAGTGGCGAGCCCGATCTTCCCCATCGGTGATGTCGGCGATATAGGCG
CCAGCAACCGCACCTGTGGCGCCGGTGATGCCGGCCACGATGCGTCCGGCGTAGAGGATCGAGATCTCGA
TCCCGCGAAAT
Features (pLannotate 1.2.2; 19 found; start..end, strand, type, name):
      1..19      +  promoter       T7 promoter: promoter for bacteriophage T7 RNA polymerase
     20..44      +  protein_bind   lac operator: The lac repressor binds to the lac operator to inhibit transcription in E. coli. This inhibition can be relieved by adding lactose or isopropyl-β-D-thiogalactopyranoside (IPTG). lac repressor encoded by lacI
     59..81      +  RBS            RBS: efficient ribosome binding site from bacteriophage T7 gene 10 (Olins and Rangwala, 1989)
    116..2305    +  CDS            pcrA: PCRA_STAA8 - Experimental evidence at protein level: Swiss-Prot protein existence level 1. Essential helicase. May act as a helicase in plasmid pT181 replication. From Staphylococcus aureus (strain NCTC 8325 / PS 47).
   2355..2372    +  CDS            9xHis (fragment): 9xHis affinity tag
   2382..2431    +  CDS            SET1 (fragment): solubility-enhancement tag derived from T7 phage gene 10B
   2439..2486    +  terminator     T7 terminator: transcription terminator for bacteriophage T7 RNA polymerase
   2523..2951    +  rep_origin     f1 ori (sequence partly withheld): f1 bacteriophage origin of replication; arrow indicates direction of (+) strand synthesis
   3004..3108    +  promoter       AmpR promoter: bla
   3109..3969    +  CDS            AmpR: β-lactamase; bla; confers resistance to ampicillin, carbenicillin, and related antibiotics
   4140..4728    +  rep_origin     ori: high-copy-number ColE1/pMB1/pBR322/pUC origin of replication
   4914..5053    -  misc_feature   bom: basis of mobility region from pBR322
   5155..5346    -  CDS            rop: Rop protein, which maintains plasmids at low copy number; rop
   5363..5743    +  CDS            YPB1_ECOLX: Protein predicted: Swiss-Prot protein existence level 4. From Escherichia coli.
   5815..6106    -  CDS            TcR (fragment): tetracycline efflux protein; tet; confers resistance to tetracycline
   6121..6142    -  protein_bind   CAP binding site: CAP binding activates transcription in the presence of cAMP. E. coli catabolite activator protein
   6155..7237    -  CDS            lacI: lac repressor; lacI; The lac repressor binds to the lac operator to inhibit transcription in E. coli. This inhibition can be relieved by adding lactose or isopropyl-β-D-thiogalactopyranoside (IPTG).
   7238..7315    -  promoter       lacI promoter: lacI
   7323..7602    -  CDS            TcR (fragment): tetracycline efflux protein; tet; confers resistance to tetracycline
