[The description below was written by a language model from this plasmid's Addgene catalogue record and pLannotate feature annotations shown in this document.]
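Description:
pET22B_SA_PcrA is a bacterial expression plasmid built on the pET22b backbone for producing PcrA, an essential DNA helicase from Staphylococcus aureus, in E. coli. It replicates from a ColE1/pMB1-type origin and is selected with ampicillin through the β-lactamase (AmpR) gene. The catalogue lists it as high copy, although the feature table also shows the rop gene and the bom mobility region inherited from pBR322, along with an f1 phage origin and non-functional fragments of the tetracycline resistance gene that are remnants of the backbone.

Expression is driven by the T7 promoter, which is followed by a lac operator and the strong ribosome binding site from T7 gene 10. A T7 terminator sits downstream. The plasmid carries its own lacI gene, so the lac repressor keeps transcription off until IPTG is added in a host that supplies T7 RNA polymerase. The record names a DE3 lysogen carrying pLysS as the protein production strain. The pcrA coding sequence was made synthetically and cloned between NdeI and BamHI. According to the record, it encodes an N-terminal His tag joined to the helicase by a Gly-Gly linker; the short gap between the ribosome binding site and the annotated pcrA CDS is consistent with this. The record's "PcrA 199-2423" entry is not explained further.

The table also annotates a His-tag fragment and a short T7 gene 10-derived fragment downstream of pcrA. The His-tag fragment is probably the native C-terminal tag of the pET22b backbone, but the record does not say whether either fragment is translated as part of the product. The plasmid is used to overexpress tagged PcrA, and the His tag allows purification by metal-affinity chromatography.
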