Addgene plasmid #102999: pET22B_SA_PcrA
Purpose: The plasmid is used to express Staphylococcus aureus PcrA, a DNA helicase, with N-terminal His-tag and Gly-Gly linker
Depositing lab: Martin Webb. Depositing organization: Francis Crick Institute.
Backbone
  Vector backbone: pET22B
  Vector type: Bacterial Expression
Growth in bacteria
  Bacterial resistance: Ampicillin, 100 μg/mL
  Growth temperature: 30°C
  Growth strain: DH5alpha
  Growth instructions: B834 (DE3) pLysS for protein production
  Copy number: High Copy
Gene/Insert
  Gene/Insert name: SA_PcrA
  Species: Staphylococcus aureus
  Mutation: PcrA 199-2423
  Promoter: T7
  Tag / fusion protein: His tag (N terminal on insert)
  Cloning method: Restriction Enzyme; 5′ cloning site NdeI (unknown if destroyed); 3′ cloning site BamHI (unknown if destroyed)
  Sequencing primers: 5′ T7
Resource information
  A portion of this plasmid was derived from a plasmid made by: Synthetically produced by GenScript (The Biology CRO, U.S.A.)
Terms and licenses: Academic/Nonprofit Terms; Industry Terms: Not Available to Industry
How to cite: pET22B_SA_PcrA was a gift from Martin Webb (Addgene plasmid # 102999 ; http://n2t.net/addgene:102999 ; RRID:Addgene_102999)
